Addgene plasmid #204493: pJTT002
Purpose: Reporter circuit
Depositing lab: Ron Weiss. Depositing organization: Massachusetts Institute of Technology. Publication: Synthetic symmetry breaking and programmable multicellular structure formation. Wauford N, Patel A, Tordoff J, Enghuus C, Jin A, Toppen J, Kemp ML, Weiss R. Cell Syst. 2023 Sep 20;14(9):806-818.e5. doi: 10.1016/j.cels.2023.08.001. Epub 2023 Sep 8. PubMed 37689062.
Backbone
  Vector backbone: plasmid DNA
  Vector type: Mammalian Expression, Bacterial Expression, Synthetic Biology
  Selectable markers: Puromycin
Growth in bacteria
  Bacterial resistance: Kanamycin, 50 μg/mL
  Growth temperature: 37°C
  Growth strain: DH5alpha
  Copy number: Unknown
Gene/Insert 1
  Gene/Insert name: TagBFP
  Promoter: hEF1a
  Cloning method: Unknown
  Sequencing primers: 5′ unknown
Gene/Insert 2
  Gene/Insert name: EYFP
  Promoter: hEF1a
  Cloning method: Unknown
  Sequencing primers: 5′ unknown
Gene/Insert 3
  Gene/Insert name: mKate2
  Promoter: hEF1a
  Cloning method: Unknown
  Sequencing primers: 5′ unknown
Terms and licenses: Academic/Nonprofit Terms; Industry Terms: Not Available to Industry
How to cite: pJTT002 was a gift from Ron Weiss (Addgene plasmid # 204493 ; http://n2t.net/addgene:204493 ; RRID:Addgene_204493)
