[The description below was written by a language model from this plasmid's Addgene catalogue record and pLannotate feature annotations shown in this document.]
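Description:
pJTT002 is a 7.9 kb plasmid catalogued as a mammalian expression and synthetic biology "reporter circuit". It is maintained in E. coli through a high-copy ColE1/pUC-type origin and a kanamycin resistance gene (aph(3')-Ia). A puromycin N-acetyltransferase gene provides selection in mammalian cells. The PuroR coding sequence runs to the end of the numbered sequence and, on the circular map, is followed by a Gateway attB2 site, a short β-globin fragment and the rabbit β-globin polyadenylation signal. No promoter for it is annotated. Residual attB1, attB2 and attB4 sites suggest the plasmid was assembled by multisite Gateway recombination.

The payload is a tandem array of three fluorescent protein genes, all in the same orientation. Only one promoter is annotated: a human EF-1α core promoter with its intron A. This is followed in order by a φC31 attP fragment, TagBFP with a synthetic poly(A) signal, a minimal φC31 attB site, EYFP (annotated as mEYFP) with its own synthetic poly(A), and finally mKate2 with a third synthetic poly(A). The catalogue lists hEF1a as the promoter for all three inserts, which fits a design where the single promoter reads into whichever coding sequence lies closest to it. As built, that would be TagBFP, with its poly(A) signal expected to limit read-through to the downstream genes. Because attP and attB flank the TagBFP unit, φC31 integrase would be expected to excise it and place EYFP next to the promoter, giving a blue-to-yellow colour change. This reading is inferred from the layout and is not stated in the record. No recombination site is annotated between EYFP and mKate2, so how mKate2 becomes expressed is unclear from the record. The associated work concerns synthetic symmetry breaking and programmed multicellular structure formation, where such a reporter could mark cell-state switching.
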