Features (pLannotate 1.2.2; 20 found; start..end, strand, type, name):
      2..26      -  protein_bind   attB2: mutant version of attB; recombination site for the Gateway® BP reaction BP Clonase™
     30..110     +  CDS            HBB (fragment): HBB_PONPY - Experimental evidence at transcript level: Swiss-Prot protein existence level 2. Involved in oxygen transport from the lung to the various peripheral tissues. From Pongo pygmaeus (Bornean orangutan).
    181..236     +  polyA_signal   β-globin poly(A) signal: rabbit β-globin polyadenylation signal (Gil and Proudfoot, 1987)
   1210..1421    +  promoter       EF-1α core promoter: core promoter for human elongation factor EF-1α
   1422..2360    +  intron         EF-1α intron A: intron upstream of the start codon of human EF-1α
   2379..2435    +  protein_bind   phage φC31 attP (fragment): attachment site of phage φC31 phage φC31 integrase
   2507..3196    +  CDS            TagBFP: TagBFP is a basic (constitutively fluorescent) blue fluorescent protein published in 2008, derived from Entacmaea quadricolor. It is reported to be a very rapidly-maturing monomer with very low acid sensitivity.
   3252..3300    +  polyA_signal   poly(A) signal: synthetic polyadenylation signal
   3363..3379    +  protein_bind   attB1 (fragment): mutant version of attB; core recombination site for the Gateway® BP reaction BP Clonase™
   3391..3424    +  protein_bind   attB: minimal attB site for the φC31 integrase (Groth et al., 2000) phage φC31 integrase
   3441..4157    +  CDS            mEYFP: mEYFP is a basic (constitutively fluorescent) yellow fluorescent protein published in 2002, derived from Aequorea victoria. It is reported to be a very rapidly-maturing monomer.
   4213..4261    +  polyA_signal   poly(A) signal: synthetic polyadenylation signal
   4324..4340    +  protein_bind   attB1 (fragment): mutant version of attB; core recombination site for the Gateway® BP reaction BP Clonase™
   4418..5113    +  CDS            mKate2: mKate2 is a basic (constitutively fluorescent) red fluorescent protein published in 2009, derived from Entacmaea quadricolor. It is reported to be a rapidly-maturing monomer with moderate acid sensitivity.
   5175..5223    +  polyA_signal   poly(A) signal: synthetic polyadenylation signal
   5468..6277    +  CDS            KanR: aminoglycoside phosphotransferase; aph(3')-Ia; confers resistance to kanamycin in bacteria or G418 (Geneticin®) in eukaryotes
   6432..7020    +  rep_origin     ori: high-copy-number ColE1/pMB1/pBR322/pUC origin of replication
   7148..7168    +  protein_bind   attB4: mutant version of attB; core recombination site for the Gateway® BP reaction BP Clonase™
   7234..7254    +  protein_bind   attB1: mutant version of attB; core recombination site for the Gateway® BP reaction BP Clonase™
   7273..7872    +  CDS            PuroR: puromycin N-acetyltransferase; pac from Streptomyces alboniger; confers resistance to puromycin
>Addgene plasmid #204493 | pJTT002 | addgene full sequence | sequence record 409576 | Addgene NGS Result
TACCCAGCTTTCTTGTACAAAGTGGTACGCGTGAATTCACTCCTCAGGTGCAGGCTGCCTATCAGAAGGT
GGTGGCTGGTGTGGCCAATGCCCTGGCTCACAAATACCACTGAGATCTTTTTCCCTCTGCCAAAAATTAT
GGGGACATCATGAAGCCCCTTGAGCATCTGACTTCTGGCTAATAAAGGAAATTTATTTTCATTGCAATAG
TGTGTTGGAATTTTTTGTGTCTCTCACTCGGAAGGACATATGGGAGGGCAAATCATTTAAAACATCAGAA
TGAGTATTTGGTTTAGAGTTTGGCAACATATGCCCATATGCTGGCTGCCATGAACAAAGGTTGGCTATAA
AGAGGTCATCAGTATATGAAACAGCCCCCTGCTGTCCATTCCTTATTCCATAGAAAAGCCTTGACTTGAG
GTTAGATTTTTTTTATATTTTGTTTTGTGTTATTTTTTTCTTTAACATCCCTAAAATTTTCCTTACATGT
TTTACTAGCCAGATTTTTCCTCCTCTCCTGACTACTCCCAGTCATAGCTGTCCCTCTTCTCTTATGGAGA
TCCCTCGACGAGGAAGCAGAGCGTAAAACGACGGCCAGGCAGTACCGGAGTTCTGCAATTCATGTGATCT
GCGCCTGGGAGCTCACGGGGACAGCCCCCCCCCAAAGCCCCCAGGGATGTAATTACGTCCCTCCCCCGCT
AGGGGGCAGCAGCGAGCCGCCCGGGGCTCCGCTCCGGTCCGGCGCTCCCCCCGCATCCCCGAGCCGGCAG
CGTGCGGGGACAGCCCGGGCACGGGGAAGGTGGCACGGGATCGCTTTCCTCTGAACGCTTCTCGCTGCTC
TTTGAGCCTGCAGACACCTGGGGGGATACGGGGAAAAAGCTAGGCTGAAAGAGGATCTTAGAATGACACG
CGCCTGGGAGCTCACGGGGACAGCCCCCCCCCAAAGCCCCCAGGGATGTAATTACGTCCCTCCCCCGCTA
GGGGGCAGCAGCGAGCCGCCCGGGGCTCCGCTCCGGTCCGGCGCTCCCCCCGCATCCCCGAGCCGGCAGC
GTGCGGGGACAGCCCGGGCACGGGGAAGGTGGCACGGGATCGCTTTCCTCTGAACGCTTCTCGCTGCTCT
TTGAGCCTGCAGACACCTGGGGGGATACGGGGAAAAAGCTGGATCATAACTCGACGTGCATACTTTAATT
GGCTCCGGTGCCCGTCAGTGGGCAGAGCGCACATCGCCCACAGTCCCCGAGAAGTTGTGGGGAGGGGTCG
GCAATTGAACCGGTGCCTAGAGAAGGTGGCGCGGGGTAAACTGGGAAAGTGATGTCGTGTACTGGCTCCG
CCTTTTTCCCGAGGGTGGGGGAGAACCGTATATAAGTGCAGTAGTCGCCGTGAACGTTCTTTTTCGCAAC
GGGTTTGCCGCCAGAACACAGGTAAGTGCCGTGTGTGGTTCCCGCGGGCCTGGCCTCTTTACGGGTTATG
GCCCTTGCGTGCCTTGAATTACTTCCACCTGGCTGCAGTACGTGATTCTTGATCCCGAGCTTCGGGTTGG
AAGTGGGTGGGAGAGTTCGAGGCCTTGCGCTTAAGGAGCCCCTTCGCCTCGTGCTTGAGTTGAGGCCTGG
CCTGGGCGCTGGGGCCGCCGCGTGCGAATCTGGTGGCACCTTCGCGCCTGTCTCGCTGCTTTCGATAAGT
CTCTAGCCATTTAAAATTTTTGATGACCTGCTGCGACGCTTTTTTTCTGGCAAGATAGTCTTGTAAATGC
GGGCCAAGATCTGCACACTGGTATTTCGGTTTTTGGGGCCGCGGGCGGCGACGGGGCCCGTGCGTCCCAG
CGCACATGTTCGGCGAGGCGGGGCCTGCGAGCGCGGCCACCGAGAATCGGACGGGGGTAGTCTCAAGCTG
GCCGGCCTGCTCTGGTGCCTGGCCTCGCGCCGCCGTGTATCGCCCCGCCCTGGGCGGCAAGGCTGGCCCG
GTCGGCACCAGTTGCGTGAGCGGAAAGATGGCCGCTTCCCGGCCCTGCTGCAGGGAGCTCAAAATGGAGG
ACGCGGCGCTCGGGAGAGCGGGCGGGTGAGTCACCCACACAAAGGAAAAGGGCCTTTCCGTCCTCAGCCG
TCGCTTCATGTGACTCCACGGAGTACCGGGCGCCGTCCAGGCACCTCGATTAGTTCTCGAGCTTTTGGAG
TACGTCGTCTTTAGGTTGGGGGGAGGGGTTTTATGCGATGGAGTTTCCCCACACTGAGTGGGTGGAGACT
GAAGTTAGGCCAGCTTGGCACTTGATGTAATTCTCCTTGGAATTTGCCCTTTTTGAGTTTGGATCTTGGT
TCATTCTCAAGCCTCAGACAGTGGTTCAAAGTTTTTTTCTTCCATTTCAGGTGGATCCCAAGGGCAGAGG
AGTAGTGCCCCAACTGGGGTAACCTTTGAGTTCTCTCAGTTGGGGGCGTAGGGTCTAGTTTTAAAGTTGG
TTATTAGTTACTGTGATATTTATCACGGTACCCAATAACCAATGAAAGGTGCCACCATGAGCGAGCTGAT
TAAGGAGAACATGCACATGAAGCTGTACATGGAGGGCACCGTGGACAACCATCACTTCAAGTGCACATCC
GAGGGCGAAGGCAAGCCCTACGAGGGCACCCAGACCATGAGAATCAAGGTGGTCGAGGGCGGCCCTCTCC
CCTTCGCCTTCGACATCCTGGCTACTAGCTTCCTCTACGGCAGCAAGACCTTCATCAACCACACCCAGGG
CATCCCCGACTTCTTCAAGCAGTCCTTCCCTGAGGGCTTCACATGGGAGAGAGTCACCACATACGAAGAC
GGGGGCGTGCTGACCGCTACCCAGGACACCAGCCTCCAGGACGGCTGCCTCATCTACAACGTCAAGATCA
GAGGGGTGAACTTCACATCCAACGGCCCTGTGATGCAGAAGAAAACACTCGGCTGGGAGGCCTTCACCGA
GACGCTGTACCCCGCTGACGGCGGCCTGGAAGGCAGAAACGACATGGCCCTGAAGCTCGTGGGCGGGAGC
CATCTGATCGCAAACATCAAGACCACATATAGATCCAAGAAACCCGCTAAGAACCTCAAGATGCCTGGCG
TCTACTATGTGGACTACAGACTGGAAAGAATCAAGGAGGCCAACAACGAGACATACGTCGAGCAGCACGA
GGTGGCAGTGGCCAGATACTGCGACCTCCCTAGCAAACTGGGGCACTGAGCTTCCACTGGATTGTACAAT
TACCAACTGATCTAGAACCGGTCATGGCCGCAATAAAATATCTTTATTTTCATTACATCTGTGTGTTGGT
TTTTTGTGTGTTCGAACTAGATGCTGTCGACCGATGCGCTCGCGGAGGTATCACAGGAGAATTTCAGTAC
TTAAGTTTGTACAAAAAAGAGCAGATGCGGGTGCCAGGGCGTGCCCTTGGGCTCCCCGGGCGCGTACTCC
AGGTGCCACCATGGTGAGCAAGGGCGAGGAGCTGTTCACCGGGGTGGTGCCCATCCTGGTCGAGCTGGAC
GGCGACGTAAACGGCCACAAGTTCAGCGTGTCCGGCGAGGGCGAGGGCGATGCCACCTACGGCAAGCTGA
CCCTGAAGTTCATCTGCACCACCGGCAAGCTGCCCGTGCCCTGGCCCACCCTCGTGACCACCTTCGGCTA
CGGCCTGCAGTGCTTCGCCCGCTACCCCGACCACATGAAGCAGCACGACTTCTTCAAGTCCGCCATGCCC
GAAGGCTACGTCCAGGAGCGCACCATCTTCTTCAAGGACGACGGCAACTACAAGACCCGCGCCGAGGTGA
AGTTCGAGGGCGACACCCTGGTGAACCGCATCGAGCTGAAGGGCATCGACTTCAAGGAGGACGGCAACAT
CCTGGGGCACAAGCTGGAGTACAACTACAACAGCCACAACGTCTATATCATGGCCGACAAGCAGAAGAAC
GGCATCAAGGTGAACTTCAAGATCCGCCACAACATCGAGGACGGCAGCGTGCAGCTCGCCGACCACTACC
AGCAGAACACCCCCATCGGCGACGGCCCCGTGCTGCTGCCCGACAACCACTACCTGAGCTACCAGTCCAA
GCTGAGCAAAGACCCCAACGAGAAGCGCGATCACATGGTCCTGCTGGAGTTCGTGACCGCCGCCGGGATC
ACTCTCGGCATGGACGAGCTGTACAAGTGAGCTTCCACTGGATTGTACAATTACCAACTGATCTAGAACC
GGTCATGGCCGCAATAAAATATCTTTATTTTCATTACATCTGTGTGTTGGTTTTTTGTGTGTTCGAACTA
GATGCTGTCGACCGATGCGCTTACGGAGGTATCACAGGAGAATTTCAGTACTTAAGTTTGTACAAAAAAG
AGCAGAAAGGTAGCGTCAACGATAGGTGTAACTGTCGTGTTTGTAACGGTACTTCCAACAGCTGGCGAGG
TGCCACCATGGTGAGCGAGCTGATTAAGGAGAACATGCACATGAAGCTGTACATGGAGGGCACCGTGAAC
AACCACCACTTCAAGTGCACATCCGAGGGCGAAGGCAAGCCCTACGAGGGCACCCAGACCATGAGAATCA
AGGCGGTCGAGGGCGGCCCTCTCCCCTTCGCCTTCGACATCCTGGCTACCAGCTTCATGTACGGCAGCAA
AACCTTCATCAACCACACCCAGGGCATCCCCGACTTCTTTAAGCAGTCCTTCCCCGAGGGCTTCACATGG
GAGAGAGTCACCACATACGAAGATGGGGGCGTGCTGACCGCTACCCAGGACACCAGCCTCCAGGACGGCT
GCCTCATCTACAACGTCAAGATCAGAGGGGTGAACTTCCCATCCAACGGCCCTGTGATGCAGAAGAAAAC
ACTCGGCTGGGAGGCCTCCACCGAGACACTGTACCCCGCTGACGGCGGCCTGGAAGGCAGAGCCGACATG
GCCCTGAAGCTCGTGGGCGGGGGCCACCTGATCTGCAACCTTAAGACCACATACAGATCCAAGAAACCCG
CTAAGAACCTCAAGATGCCCGGCGTCTACTATGTGGACAGGAGACTGGAAAGAATCAAGGAGGCCGACAA
AGAGACATACGTCGAGCAGCACGAGGTGGCTGTGGCCAGATACTGCGACCTCCCTAGCAAACTGGGGCAC
AAACTTAATTGAGCTTCCACTGGATTGTACAATTACCAACTGATCTAGAACCGGTCATGGCCGCAATAAA
ATATCTTTATTTTCATTACATCTGTGTGTTGGTTTTTTGTGTGTTCGAACTAGATGCTGTCGACCGATGC
GCTAGAGTTCGCAATTCAGGAAAGGGCCTCGTGATACGCCTATTTTTATAGGTTAATGTCATGATAATAA
TGGTTTCTTAGACGTCAGGTGGCACTTTTCGGGGAAATGTGCTGGCCCGTGTCTCAAAATCTCTGATGTT
ACATTGCACAAGATAAAAATATATCATCATGAACAATAAAACTGTCTGCTTACATAAACAGTAATACAAG
GGGTGTTATGAGCCATATTCAACGGGAAACGTCGAGGCCGCGATTAAATTCCAACATGGATGCTGATTTA
TATGGGTATAAATGGGCTCGCGATAATGTCGGGCAATCAGGTGCGACAATCTATCGCTTGTATGGGAAGC
CCGATGCGCCAGAGTTGTTTCTGAAACATGGCAAAGGTAGCGTTGCCAATGATGTTACAGATGAGATGGT
CAGACTAAACTGGCTGACGGAATTTATGCCTCTTCCGACCATCAAGCATTTTATCCGTACTCCTGATGAT
GCATGGTTACTCACCACTGCGATCCCCGGAAAAACAGCATTCCAGGTATTAGAAGAATATCCTGATTCAG
GTGAAAATATTGTTGATGCGCTGGCAGTGTTCCTGCGCCGGTTGCATTCGATTCCTGTTTGTAATTGTCC
TTTTAACAGCGATCGCGTATTTCGTCTCGCTCAGGCGCAATCACGAATGAATAACGGTTTGGTTGATGCG
AGTGATTTTGATGACGAGCGTAATGGCTGGCCTGTTGAACAAGTCTGGAAAGAAATGCATAAACTTTTGC
CATTCTCACCGGATTCAGTCGTCACTCATGGTGATTTCTCACTTGATAACCTTATTTTTGACGAGGGGAA
ATTAATAGGTTGTATTGATGTTGGACGAGTCGGAATCGCAGACCGATACCAGGATCTTGCCATCCTATGG
AACTGCCTCGGTGAGTTTTCTCCTTCATTACAGAAACGGCTTTTTCAAAAATATGGTATTGATAATCCTG
ATATGAATAAATTGCAGTTTCATTTGATGCTCGATGAGTTTTTCTAATCAGAATTGGTTAATTGGTTGTA
ACACTGGCAGAGCATTACGCTGACTTGACGGGACGGAAGATCCTTTTTGATAATCTCATGACCAAAATCC
CTTAACGTGAGTTTTCGTTCCACTGAGCGTCAGACCCCGTAGAAAAGATCAAAGGATCTTCTTGAGATCC
TTTTTTTCTGCGCGTAATCTGCTGCTTGCAAACAAAAAAACCACCGCTACCAGCGGTGGTTTGTTTGCCG
GATCAAGAGCTACCAACTCTTTTTCCGAAGGTAACTGGCTTCAGCAGAGCGCAGATACCAAATACTGTTC
TTCTAGTGTAGCCGTAGTTAGGCCACCACTTCAAGAACTCTGTAGCACCGCCTACATACCTCGCTCTGCT
AATCCTGTTACCAGTGGCTGCTGCCAGTGGCGATAAGTCGTGTCTTACCGGGTTGGACTCAAGACGATAG
TTACCGGATAAGGCGCAGCGGTCGGGCTGAACGGGGGGTTCGTGCACACAGCCCAGCTTGGAGCGAACGA
CCTACACCGAACTGAGATACCTACAGCGTGAGCTATGAGAAAGCGCCACGCTTCCCGAAGGGAGAAAGGC
GGACAGGTATCCGGTAAGCGGCAGGGTCGGAACAGGAGAGCGCACGAGGGAGCTTCCAGGGGGAAACGCC
TGGTATCTTTATAGTCCTGTCGGGTTTCGCCACCTCTGACTTGAGCGTCGATTTTTGTGATGCTCGTCAG
GGGGGCGGAGCCTATGGAAAAACGCCAGCAACGCGGCCTTTTTACGGTTCCTGGCCTTTTGCTGGCCTTT
TGCTCACATGTTCTTTCCTGCGTTATCCCCTGATTCTGTGGCATGCGTATCGATGTCGACGTTAACGCTA
GTGATATCAACTTTGTATAGAAAAGTTGGCTCCGAATTTCTCGAGGGCTTGTCGACGACGGCGGTCTCCG
TCGTCAGGATCATGAATTCGACCCAAGTTTGTACAAAAAAGCAGGCTGAACGGCCTGCCACCATGACCGA
GTACAAGCCCACGGTGCGCCTCGCCACCCGCGACGACGTCCCCCGGGCCGTACGCACCCTCGCCGCCGCG
TTCGCCGACTACCCCGCCACGCGCCACACCGTCGACCCGGACCGCCACATCGAGCGGGTCACCGAGCTGC
AAGAACTCTTCCTCACGCGCGTCGGGCTCGACATCGGCAAGGTGTGGGTCGCGGACGACGGCGCCGCGGT
GGCGGTCTGGACCACGCCGGAGAGCGTCGAAGCGGGGGCGGTGTTCGCCGAGATCGGCCCGCGCATGGCC
GAGTTGAGCGGTTCCCGGCTGGCCGCGCAGCAACAGATGGAAGGCCTCCTGGCGCCGCACCGGCCCAAGG
AGCCCGCGTGGTTCCTGGCCACCGTCGGCGTCTCGCCCGACCACCAGGGCAAGGGTCTGGGCAGCGCCGT
CGTGCTCCCCGGAGTGGAGGCGGCCGAGCGCGCCGGGGTGCCCGCCTTCCTGGAGACCTCCGCGCCCCGC
AACCTCCCCTTCTACGAGCGGCTCGGCTTCACCGTCACCGCCGACGTCGAGGTGCCCGAAGGACCGCGCA
CCTGGTGCATGACCCGCAAGCCCGGTGCCTGA
